>Addgene plasmid #54059 | mEmerald-Desmin-C-18 | addgene full sequence | sequence record 261656 | Addgene NGS Result
GGCGAGGGCGATGCCACCTACGGCAAGCTGACCCTGAAGTTCATCTGCACCACCGGCAAGCTGCCCGTGC
CCTGGCCCACCCTCGTGACCACCTTGACCTACGGCGTGCAGTGCTTCGCCCGCTACCCCGACCACATGAA
GCAGCACGACTTCTTCAAGTCCGCCATGCCCGAAGGCTACGTCCAGGAGCGCACCATCTTCTTCAAGGAC
GACGGCAACTACAAGACCCGCGCCGAGGTGAAGTTCGAGGGCGACACCCTGGTGAACCGCATCGAGCTGA
AGGGCATCGACTTCAAGGAGGACGGCAACATCCTGGGGCACAAGCTGGAGTACAACTACAACAGCCACAA
GGTCTATATCACCGCCGACAAGCAGAAGAACGGCATCAAGGTGAACTTCAAGACCCGCCACAACATCGAG
GACGGCAGCGTGCAGCTCGCCGACCACTACCAGCAGAACACCCCCATCGGCGACGGCCCCGTGCTGCTGC
CCGACAACCACTACCTGAGCACCCAGTCCAAGCTGAGCAAAGACCCCAACGAGAAGCGCGATCACATGGT
CCTGCTGGAGTTCGTGACCGCCGCCGGGATCACTCTCGGCATGGACGAGCTGTACAAGTCCGGACTCAGA
TCTGGCAGCGGTGGAGGCAGCGCATCCGGCGGAAGCGGAAGCAGCCAGGCCTACTCGTCCAGCCAGCGCG
TGTCCTCCTACCGCCGCACCTTCGGCGGGGCCCCGGGCTTCCCGCTCGGCTCCCCGCTGAGCTCGCCCGT
GTTCCCGCGGGCGGGTTTCGGCTCTAAGGGCTCCTCCAGCTCGGTGACGTCCCGCGTGTACCAGGTGTCG
CGCACGTCGGGCGGGGCCGGGGGCCTGGGGTCGCTGCGGGCCAGCCGGCTGGGGACCACCCGCACGCCCT
CCTCCTACGGCGCAGGCGAGCTGCTGGACTTCTCACTGGCCGACGCGGTGAACCAGGAGTTTCTGACCAC
GCGCACCAACGAGAAGGTGGAGCTGCAGGAGCTCAATGACCGCTTCGCCAACTACATCGAGAAGGTGCGC
TTCCTGGAGCAGCAGAACGCGGCGCTCGCCGCCGAAGTGAACCGGCTCAAGGGCCGCGAGCCGACGCGAG
TGGCCGAGCTCTACGAGGAGGAGCTGCGGGAGCTGCGGCGCCAGGTGGAGGTGCTCACTAACCAGCGCGC
GCGCGTCGACGTCGAGCGCGACAACCTGCTCGACGACCTGCAGCGGCTCAAGGCCAAGCTGCAGGAGGAG
ATTCAGTTGAAGGAAGAAGCAGAGAACAATTTGGCTGCCTTCCGAGCGGACGTGGATGCAGCTACTCTAG
CTCGCATTGACCTGGAGCGCAGAATTGAATCTCTCAACGAGGAGATCGCGTTCCTTAAGAAAGTGCATGA
AGAGGAGATCCGTGAGTTGCAGGCTCAGCTTCAGGAACAGCAGGTCCAGGTGGAGATGGACATGTCTAAG
CCAGACCTCACTGCCGCCCTCAGGGATATCCGGGCTCAGTATGAGACCATCGCGGCTAAGAACATTTCTG
AAGCTGAGGAGTGGTACAAGTCGAAGGTGTCAGACCTGACCCAGGCAGCCAACAAGAACAACGACGCCCT
GCGCCAGGCCAAGCAGGAGATGATGGAATACCGACACCAGATCCAGTCCTACACCTGCGAGATTGACGCC
CTCAAGGGCACTAACGATTCCCTGATGAGGCAGATGCGGGAATTGGAGGACCGATTTGCCAGTGAGGCCA
GTGGCTACCAGGACAACATTGCACGCCTGGAGGAGGAAATCCGGCACCTCAAGGATGAGATGGCCCGCCA
TCTGCGCGAGTACCAGGACCTGCTCAACGTGAAGATGGCCCTGGATGTGGAGATTGCCACCTACCGGAAG
CTGCTGGAGGGAGAGGAGAGCCGGATCAATCTCCCCATCCAGACCTACTCTGCCCTCAATTTCCGAGAAA
CCAGCCCTGAGCAAAGGGGTTCTGAGGTCCATACCAAGAAGACGGTGATGATCAAGACCATCGAGACACG
GGATGGGGAGGTCGTCAGTGAGGCCACACAGCAGCAGCATGAAGTGCTCTAAGGATCCACCGGATCTAGA
TAACTGATCATAATCAGCCATACCACATTTGTAGAGGTTTTACTTGCTTTAAAAAACCTCCCACACCTCC
CCCTGAACCTGAAACATAAAATGAATGCAATTGTTGTTGTTAACTTGTTTATTGCAGCTTATAATGGTTA
CAAATAAAGCAATAGCATCACAAATTTCACAAATAAAGCATTTTTTTCACTGCATTCTAGTTGTGGTTTG
TCCAAACTCATCAATGTATCTTAACGCGTAAATTGTAAGCGTTAATATTTTGTTAAAATTCGCGTTAAAT
TTTTGTTAAATCAGCTCATTTTTTAACCAATAGGCCGAAATCGGCAAAATCCCTTATAAATCAAAAGAAT
AGACCGAGATAGGGT
[37 nt withheld, positions 2466-2502]
AAAGAACGTGGACTCCAACGTCAAAGG
[49 nt withheld, positions 2530-2578]
T
[91 nt withheld, positions 2580-2670]
G
[124 nt withheld, positions 2672-2795]
CAGGTGGCACTTTTCGGGGAAATGTGCGCGGAACCCCTATTTGTTTATTTTTCTAAATACATTCAAATAT
GTATCCGCTCATGAGACAATAACCCTGATAAATGCTTCAATAATATTGAAAAAGGAAGAGTCCTGAGGCG
GAAAGAACCAGCTGTGGAATGTGTGTCAGTTAGGGTGTGGAAAGTCCCCAGGCTCCCCAGCAGGCAGAAG
TATGCAAAGCATGCATCTCAATTAGTCAGCAACCAGGTGTGGAAAGTCCCCAGGCTCCCCAGCAGGCAGA
AGTATGCAAAGCATGCATCTCAATTAGTCAGCAACCATAGTCCCGCCCCTAACTCCGCCCATCCCGCCCC
TAACTCCGCCCAGTTCCGCCCATTCTCCGCCCCATGGCTGACTAATTTTTTTTATTTATGCAGAGGCCGA
GGCCGCCTCGGCCTCTGAGCTATTCCAGAAGTAGTGAGGAGGCTTTTTTGGAGGCCTAGGCTTTTGCAAA
GATCGATCAAGAGACAGGATGAGGATCGTTTCGCATGATTGAACAAGATGGATTGCACGCAGGTTCTCCG
GCCGCTTGGGTGGAGAGGCTATTCGGCTATGACTGGGCACAACAGACAATCGGCTGCTCTGATGCCGCCG
TGTTCCGGCTGTCAGCGCAGGGGCGCCCGGTTCTTTTTGTCAAGACCGACCTGTCCGGTGCCCTGAATGA
ACTGCAAGACGAGGCAGCGCGGCTATCGTGGCTGGCCACGACGGGCGTTCCTTGCGCAGCTGTGCTCGAC
GTTGTCACTGAAGCGGGAAGGGACTGGCTGCTATTGGGCGAAGTGCCGGGGCAGGATCTCCTGTCATCTC
ACCTTGCTCCTGCCGAGAAAGTATCCATCATGGCTGATGCAATGCGGCGGCTGCATACGCTTGATCCGGC
TACCTGCCCATTCGACCACCAAGCGAAACATCGCATCGAGCGAGCACGTACTCGGATGGAAGCCGGTCTT
GTCGATCAGGATGATCTGGACGAAGAGCATCAGGGGCTCGCGCCAGCCGAACTGTTCGCCAGGCTCAAGG
CGAGCATGCCCGACGGCGAGGATCTCGTCGTGACCCATGGCGATGCCTGCTTGCCGAATATCATGGTGGA
AAATGGCCGCTTTTCTGGATTCATCGACTGTGGCCGGCTGGGTGTGGCGGACCGCTATCAGGACATAGCG
TTGGCTACCCGTGATATTGCTGAAGAGCTTGGCGGCGAATGGGCTGACCGCTTCCTCGTGCTTTACGGTA
TCGCCGCTCCCGATTCGCAGCGCATCGCCTTCTATCGCCTTCTTGACGAGTTCTTCTGAGCGGGACTCTG
GGGTTCGAAATGACCGACCAAGCGACGCCCAACCTGCCATCACGAGATTTCGATTCCACCGCCGCCTTCT
ATGAAAGGTTGGGCTTCGGAATCGTTTTCCGGGACGCCGGCTGGATGATCCTCCAGCGCGGGGATCTCAT
GCTGGAGTTCTTCGCCCACCCTAGGGGGAGGCTAACTGAAACACGGAAGGAGACAATACCGGAAGGAACC
CGCGCTATGACGGCAATAAAAAGACAGAATAAAACGCACGGTGTTGGGTCGTTTGTTCATAAACGCGGGG
TTCGGTCCCAGGGCTGGCACTCTGTCGATACCCCACCGAGACCCCATTGGGGCCAATACGCCCGCGTTTC
TTCCTTTTCCCCACCCCACCCCCCAAGTTCGGGTGAAGGCCCAGGGCTCGCAGCCAACGTCGGGGCGGCA
GGCCCTGCCATAGCCTCAGGTTACTCATATATACTTTAGATTGATTTAAAACTTCATTTTTAATTTAAAA
GGATCTAGGTGAAGATCCTTTTTGATAATCTCATGACCAAAATCCCTTAACGTGAGTTTTCGTTCCACTG
AGCGTCAGACCCCGTAGAAAAGATCAAAGGATCTTCTTGAGATCCTTTTTTTCTGCGCGTAATCTGCTGC
TTGCAAACAAAAAAACCACCGCTACCAGCGGTGGTTTGTTTGCCGGATCAAGAGCTACCAACTCTTTTTC
CGAAGGTAACTGGCTTCAGCAGAGCGCAGATACCAAATACTGTTCTTCTAGTGTAGCCGTAGTTAGGCCA
CCACTTCAAGAACTCTGTAGCACCGCCTACATACCTCGCTCTGCTAATCCTGTTACCAGTGGCTGCTGCC
AGTGGCGATAAGTCGTGTCTTACCGGGTTGGACTCAAGACGATAGTTACCGGATAAGGCGCAGCGGTCGG
GCTGAACGGGGGGTTCGTGCACACAGCCCAGCTTGGAGCGAACGACCTACACCGAACTGAGATACCTACA
GCGTGAGCTATGAGAAAGCGCCACGCTTCCCGAAGGGAGAAAGGCGGACAGGTATCCGGTAAGCGGCAGG
GTCGGAACAGGAGAGCGCACGAGGGAGCTTCCAGGGGGAAACGCCTGGTATCTTTATAGTCCTGTCGGGT
TTCGCCACCTCTGACTTGAGCGTCGATTTTTGTGATGCTCGTCAGGGGGGCGGAGCCTATGGAAAAACGC
CAGCAACGCGGCCTTTTTACGGTTCCTGGCCTTTTGCTGGCCTTTTGCTCACATGTTCTTTCCTGCGTTA
TCCCCTGATTCTGTGGATAACCGTATTACCGCCATGCATTAGTTATTAATAGTAATCAATTACGGGGTCA
TTAGTTCATAGCCCATATATGGAGTTCCGCGTTACATAACTTACGGTAAATGGCCCGCCTGGCTGACCGC
CCAACGACCCCCGCCCATTGACGTCAATAATGACGTATGTTCCCATAGTAACGCCAATAGGGACTTTCCA
TTGACGTCAATGGGTGGAGTATTTACGGTAAACTGCCCACTTGGCAGTACATCAAGTGTATCATATGCCA
AGTACGCCCCCTATTGACGTCAATGACGGTAAATGGCCCGCCTGGCATTATGCCCAGTACATGACCTTAT
GGGACTTTCCTACTTGGCAGTACATCTACGTATTAGTCATCGCTATTACCATGGTGATGCGGTTTTGGCA
GTACATCAATGGGCGTGGATAGCGGTTTGACTCACGGGGATTTCCAAGTCTCCACCCCATTGACGTCAAT
GGGAGTTTGTTTTGGCACCAAAATCAACGGGACTTTCCAAAATGTCGTAACAACTCCGCCCCATTGACGC
AAATGGGCGGTAGGCGTGTACGGTGGGAGGTCTATATAAGCAGAGCTGGTTTAGTGAACCGTCAGATCCG
CTAGCGCTACCGGTCGCCACCATGGTGAGCAAGGGCGAGGAGCTGTTCACCGGGGTGGTGCCCATCCTGG
TCGAGCTGGACGGCGACGTAAACGGCCACAAGTTCAGCGTGTCCGGCGAG
Features (pLannotate 1.2.2; 14 found; start..end, strand, type, name):
    709..2079    +  CDS            DES: DESM_HUMAN - Experimental evidence at protein level: Swiss-Prot protein existence level 1. Muscle-specific type III intermediate filament essential for proper muscular structure and function. Plays a crucial role in maintaining the structure of sarcomeres, inter-connecting the Z-disks and forming the myofibrils, linking them not only to the sarcolemmal cytoskeleton, but also to the nucleus and mitochondria, thus providing strength for the muscle fiber during activity (PubMed:25358400). In adult striated muscle they form a fibrous network connecting myofibrils to each other and to the plasma me
   2105..2189    +  CDS            large T antigen (fragment): large T antigen from SV40 (simian virus 40)
   2212..2333    +  polyA_signal   SV40 poly(A) signal: SV40 polyadenylation signal
   2367..2795    -  rep_origin     f1 ori (sequence partly withheld): f1 bacteriophage origin of replication; arrow indicates direction of (+) strand synthesis
   2822..2926    +  promoter       AmpR promoter: bla
   2928..3285    +  promoter       SV40 promoter: SV40 enhancer and early promoter
   3320..4114    +  CDS            NeoR/KanR: aminoglycoside phosphotransferase from Tn5; aph(3')-II (or nptII); confers resistance to neomycin, kanamycin, and G418 (Geneticin®)
   4135..4287    +  CDS            ble (fragment): BLE_KLEPN - Experimental evidence at protein level: Swiss-Prot protein existence level 1. Binding protein with a strong affinity to the bleomycin family of antibiotics. Binds to CL990; an antimitotic-antibiotic compound. From Klebsiella pneumoniae.
   4346..4393    +  polyA_signal   HSV TK poly(A) signal: herpes simplex virus thymidine kinase polyadenylation signal (Cole and Stacy, 1985)
   4484..4500    -  polyA_signal   bGH poly(A) signal (fragment): bovine growth hormone polyadenylation signal
   4722..5310    +  rep_origin     ori: high-copy-number ColE1/pMB1/pBR322/pUC origin of replication
   5485..5788    +  enhancer       CMV enhancer: human cytomegalovirus immediate early enhancer
   5789..5992    +  promoter       CMV promoter: human cytomegalovirus (CMV) immediate early promoter
   6037..618     +  CDS            mEmerald (across the origin): mEmerald is a basic (constitutively fluorescent) green fluorescent protein published in 1998, derived from Aequorea victoria. It is reported to be a very rapidly-maturing monomer with moderate acid sensitivity.
