[The description below was written by a language model from this plasmid's Addgene catalogue record and pLannotate feature annotations shown in this document.]
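Description:
mEmerald-Desmin-C-18 is a mammalian expression plasmid built on the mEmerald-C1 backbone that produces human desmin (DES) fused at its N terminus to the green fluorescent protein mEmerald. In the 6,135-nt sequenced record, the CMV immediate-early enhancer and promoter drive the mEmerald open reading frame, which spans the numbering origin of the circular map. The desmin coding sequence follows after a gap of about 90 nt, consistent with an in-frame linker, although the record does not describe the linker directly. Transcription terminates at an SV40 polyadenylation signal; the short "large T antigen" fragment annotated just before it probably reflects the SV40-derived sequence of this region rather than an expressed product.

The plasmid replicates in bacteria from a high-copy ColE1/pUC-type origin and also carries an f1 phage origin. One NeoR/KanR (aminoglycoside phosphotransferase) gene provides selection in both hosts. A bacterial bla-type promoter drives it for kanamycin resistance in E. coli, and the SV40 enhancer/early promoter with an HSV TK poly(A) signal drives it for G418 selection of transfected mammalian cells. The small ble and bGH poly(A) fragments in the annotation appear to be partial matches with no stated function.

Desmin is a muscle-specific type III intermediate filament protein, and the catalogue lists intermediate filaments as the localization of the fusion. The construct therefore serves as a fluorescent marker for imaging the desmin intermediate filament network in cells, with reported excitation and emission maxima of 487 and 509 nm. The cloning method is recorded as unknown.
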