Addgene plasmid #54059: mEmerald-Desmin-C-18
Purpose: Localization: Intermediate Filaments, Excitation: 487, Emission: 509
Depositing lab: Michael Davidson.
Backbone
  Vector backbone: mEmerald-C1
  Backbone size w/o insert (bp): 4750
  Vector type: Mammalian Expression
  Selectable markers: Neomycin (select with G418)
Growth in bacteria
  Bacterial resistance: Kanamycin, 50 μg/mL
  Growth temperature: 37°C
  Growth strain: DH5alpha
  Copy number: High Copy
Gene/Insert
  Gene/Insert name: Desmin (alt name: NM_001927)
  Species: H. sapiens (human)
  Entrez Gene: DES (a.k.a. CDCD3, CSM1, CSM2, LGMD1D, LGMD1E, LGMD2R)
  Promoter: CMV
  Tag / fusion protein: mEmerald (N terminal on backbone)
  Cloning method: Unknown
  Sequencing primers: 5′ CMV-F; 3′ SV40pA-R
Terms and licenses: Academic/Nonprofit Terms; Industry Terms
Depositor comments: . Excitation = 487; Emission = 509. Localization data: Intermediate Filaments
How to cite: mEmerald-Desmin-C-18 was a gift from Michael Davidson (Addgene plasmid # 54059 ; http://n2t.net/addgene:54059 ; RRID:Addgene_54059)
