>Addgene plasmid #54059 | mEmerald-Desmin-C-18 | addgene partial sequence | sequence record 91703 | EGFP-C 5'-CATGGTCCTGCTGGAGTTCGTG-3'
GAGCTGTACAAGTCCGGACTCAGATCTGGCAGCGGTGGAGGCAGCGCATCCGGCGGAAGCGGAAGCAGCC
AGGCCTACTCGTCCAGCCAGCGCGTGTCCTCCTACCGCCGCACCTTCGGCGGGGCCCCGGGCTTCCCGCT
CGGCTCCCCGCTGAGCTCGCCCGTGTTCCCGCGGGCGGGTTTCGGCTCTAAGGGCTCCTCCAGCTCGGTG
ACGTCCCGCGTGTACCAGGTGTCGCGCACGTCGGGCGGGGCCGGGGGCCTGGGGTCGCTGCGGGCCAGCC
GGCTGGGGACCACCCGCACGCCCTCCTCCTACGGCGCAGGCGAGCTGCTGGACTTCTCACTGGCCGACGC
GGTGAACCAGGAGTTTCTGACCACGCGCACCAACGAGAAGGTGGAGCTGCAGGAGCTCAATGACCGCTTC
GCCAACTACATCGAGAAGGTGCGCTTCCTGGAGCAGCAGAACGCGGCGCTCGCCGCCGAAGTGAACCGGC
TCAAGGGCCGCGAGCCGACGCGAGTGGCCGAGCTCTACGAGGAGGAGCTGCGGGAGCTGCGGCGCCAGGT
GGAGGTGCTCACTAACCAGCGCGCGCGCGTCGACGTCGAGCGCGACAACCTGCTCGACGACCTGCAGCGG
CTCAAGGCCAAGCTGCAGGAGGAGATTCAGTTGAAGGAAGAAGCAGAGAACAATTTGGCTGCCTTCCGAG
CGGACGTGGATGCAGCTACTCTAGCTCGCATTGACCTGGAGCGCAGAATTGAATCTCTCAACGAGGAGAT
CGCGTTCCTTAAGAAAGTGCATGAAGAGGAGATCCGTGAGTTGCAGGCTCAGCTTCAGGAACAGCAGGTC
CAGGTGGAGATGGACATGTCTAAGCCAGACCTCACTGCCGCCCTCAG
